>Addgene plasmid #132955 | pYZ714 | addgene full sequence | sequence record 307974 | Addgene NGS Result
AGCGCCCAATACGCAAACCGCCTCTCCCCGCGCGTTGGCCGATTCATTAATGCAGCTGGCACGACAGGTT
TCCCGACTGGAAAGCGGGCAGTGAGCGCAACGCAATTAATGTGAGTTAGCTCACTCATTAGGCACCCCAG
GCTTTACACTTTATGCTTCCGGCTCGTATGTTGTGTGGAATTGTGAGCGGATAACAATTTCACACAGGAA
ACAGCTATGACCATGATTACGCCAAGCTCTAATACGACTCACTATAGGGAAAGCTTGCATGCCTGCAGGT
CGACTCTAGAGGATCGGCCGGCCCGCGGCCGCACAGTCTCATACTCTTCTAGTCAAGTCTCATCCTCTTC
CACTCTCTCAATTCCTTTTTATCAATGTTTCTTCCTCTTGTTATGTACACAAACGATGATCTCTTCTCTC
ACCTCATTGCTGGACTAATATTACTCGTGGCCAAGCGAAACACAAGTGGTACTAGATAACCAAAAAATGA
TAAAGCATTCAATCAATCAAACCACTTACGAAATTCATACTCCCGTAAACGAATGCCGGTCGGACGCATG
GAAAATCATCAATACGTGAGAGAGCTACTTAGTTGTGCACTTTGTATATGTCCAAAAATACTTTTCATTT
CACATACCTGCTTGTGTAAAGACAGTGATGAAATGCGGTGCAAAGTGTCTATTCTTACATTGATGGTAAA
GCTAATTCAAGCATGCTTGGAAGAAGAATTGCCTTGCATTTCTTGATCATTTGACCCAGGCGACAACTAT
AAAATAAGAATACTACCGAAGATGCAGATGGGGTGTGTGGGCACAACACCATCGAACCGAACCGAGACGG
CCAGACTGTGATAACAAAAGAAATGCATTAGTTTAGTTGGCTGGTTCAAGTTGGTTGAGTAGAAAAATCC
ATCACTCAAACTGGGAAGTAGGGATGGCTGGGAGAATGGAGAAGCGAGACGAGACGAGACAAGACAAGAG
GAGATGAAATGAAATTAATGAAAAGAAATGAATAGAAATGAAATAGACATATGAATAGTATAGGGCAGGT
TAGATGTTTGTATTTATAAATGTTTAATGCTTAGGTTTGTATTTATGTTTACGTTGGTAATGTTTCTTTT
GTTTGTGTTTGTGCATCGGGTGAACGAGTTGGTTACCGCCGCCGCCGCTTCCTTTTGCCTTGACACACAC
CACGCAACGTGTTACGGTTCTTGAACGGAATTGCGTACTTCGATGCAGAGCGCTATCGGGGGGATTGGGG
ATGGTAAATGGAAGAAATCAAAAACTTCTTTTGACGTCAACCCCTAAAACAGGGGACGGTGATTGGTGGT
AACCACGGACCGGATAGGTATCGATATGCACATCAGGTGAGAAGTTTTTCCGAGGCCAACTCCGGCTCCA
TGGTATATAATAGAGGGTTGCGCGCTACTGTTGCAGTATCATACTTCCAAAGGTCGTATAGAACACACAC
ACAAATTAGCAAAATGAATTTCTACTGTTGTAGATCGAGACCTCCCTGCAAGACCATCTACAAAGTTGGT
CTCCAATTTCTACTGTTGTAGATTGAGTCAGTACTGACAATAAAAAGATTCTTGTTTTCAAGAACTTGTC
ATTTGTATAGTTTTTTTATATTGTAGTTGTTCTATTTTAATCAAATGTTAGCGTGATTTATATTTTTTTT
CGCCTCGACATCATCTGCCCAGATGCGAAGTTAAGTGCGCAGAAAGTAATATCATGCGTCAATCGTATGT
GAATGCTGGTCGCTATACTGCTGTCGATTCGATACTAACGCCGCCATCCAGTGTCGAAGCGGCCGCGCGA
GCTCGAATTTACTGGCCGTCGTTTTACAACGTCGTGACTGGGAAAACCCTGGCGTTACCCAACTTAATCG
CCTTGCAGCACATCCCCCTTTCGCCAGCTGGCGTAATAGCGAAGAGGCCCGCACCGATCGCCCTTCCCAA
CAGTTGCGCAGCCTGAATGGCGAATGG
[124 nt withheld, positions 1988-2111]
C
[91 nt withheld, positions 2113-2203]
A
[49 nt withheld, positions 2205-2253]
CCTTTGACGTTGGAGTCCACGTTCTTT
[37 nt withheld, positions 2281-2317]
ACCCTATCTCGGTCTATTCTTTTGATTTATAAGGGATTTTGCCGATTTCGGCCTATTGGTTAAAAAATGA
GCTGATTTAACAAAAATTTAACGCGAATTTTAACAAAATATTAACGTTTACAATTTAGCTTGTGATATTG
ACGAAACTTTTTGACATCTAATTTATTCTGTTCCAACACCAATGTTTATAACCAAGTTTTATCTTGTTTG
TCTACATGGTATTTTACATTCATCTACATACATCTTTCATTGGCTTTGTACATAGTTATCATTACAAGTC
TAAAAAAATTCACTCTTTTCTTATTCAATGTCAATCCAAGAGAAAAGATTGTGGTAATGTTGTAGGAGCA
TGTTTAATAAATTACTATAGCAAATTACTTTTTATTCCCAAGGTGTTTATCTATAATAGTTAATATTTTA
GTCGCTACATAAAATTTTACCAAAGAGTACTTGTATACTAATTCTAAATGCCTTCTGACATAAAACGCCT
AGGAAAACAAACGCAAACAAGGCATCGACTTTTTCAATAACCAACCAAAAAAATTTTACATTAGTCTTTT
TTTAATGCTGAGAAAGTCTTTGCTGATATGCCTTCCAACCAGCTTCTCTATATCTCTTGGCTTCGACAAC
AGGATTACGACCAGCTCCATAGACTCCACGACCAACAATGATGATATCGCTACCGCAGTTTACAATCACT
TCTTCAGGAGTACGATATTGCTGTCCCAGCCCGTCTCCTTTAACATCCAAGCCGATACCAGGGGACATAG
TTATGTAGTCGCTTTGAAGGTTAGGAAATCGACGACCAGCTATAAAGCCAAAGCAAAAATCGGTATGCTT
CTCAAACCATTCTAAGGTTTTCTCTGTGTAGGAACCAGTAGCCAAAGAGCCTTTGGAAGACATTTCAGCC
AAAAGCAAGAGTCCACGTCCCAAAGGTAAACCAACTTCTTTGAGGCCTTGTATAATACCCTCGCCTGGCA
CTGTATGGCAATTTGTGATATGAGCCCAAGAAGCAATTTTGTACACACCAGATGCATATTGTAGCTTGAC
GGTATTTCCAATGTCTGCGAATTTGCGATCCTCAAAGATAAGAAAACGATGCTTTTTACCTAAGGCCACC
AGTTTTTCTACCATATCCTGGTCGAAATCCTCGACAACGTCAATATGTGTCTTGATAACACAGACATAGG
GTCCAATTTTATCTACCAATTCTAAGATTTCGGATTTCTTCGTCAAATCGACCGCGACTGACAAGTTGCT
TTGCTTTTCTTCCATCAAAGCCAACAATTCCTTGGCAATGGGATTTTTCATCCCCTCAGCTCTAGCTGAA
TAGCTTTGAAATACTCTAGCATCCATAACTTTGCTTTTAAACCTTTAATTTCGATCCAAGCAAAAAAGAG
GTTCTTGGTAGGACAATACGGTAAGAAAACACGACATGTGCAGAGATGCCGACGAAGCATAGTTAAACTG
GGATGGTAAAATCAATTAAGAATTTATAAAGACAAAATTGTATAAGTCTCTAAAACATCTTAATTATACC
TCACAGAACTATCTAAAATATATTCACAAAGTGCAAACATTATCATGAAAAAGAACCATTTTAATTTAAA
GCAAGGGCATTAAGGCTTATTTACAGAATTTCTTACTTTTGTAAAGATTATAAGGCTGATTATCTTTTTC
ACCATGCCAAAAATTACACAAGATAGAATGGATGTTTGAAATTAAACGTGAGTATACAAACAAATACACT
AGGTAAATCGAAACATTTTTTTCTCCATTAAGTAACAAATTCCTATTTAGAGAAAGAATGCTGAGTAGAT
TAAATAATCTATACAAACTTTTTTAACACAAATGCATACATATAGCCAGTGGGATTTGTAGCTAGTCGAT
CGACTCTAGAGGAAATTCGAGTCTAACTCCTTAACCACTCGGACATAGTGACTTATCTGACACTCATTGT
AAATTAATATATATATAGGCATTTTGTTTAGTTAAAGGTACTTAAGTAATTAGTATAAACGAACCAATTT
TATAATCAGGAAGTTAAGTGAATGGTAGCACATGTCGTAAAAATTGTGAATTTTTATTGAATAATATTTT
AAATACAAGCCTTTCTAGACTAGGTATACTCATAAACATATATGAGCAAAAGGATAGAGGAGATTACATT
GCATCTTCTACAAATTTATTTATTGCCCTTTACTGAAAAATTAAATAATGAGTACTAAATGATAAAAAGC
GCTCAGTACAAGAAAGATTGCAAAAATATTGCATTCTTCATGAATTAAAGTTGCATATAAGGCATATTGA
AAGTAATAGTACTAAAACAGCAGTTAGCGAAAATTAATAGAATTATATTCGCAAGACAATTGTGACATTA
AATTAAAAAATTGTAGAATTTTTACTATCCTCTTTAACGCCATGAGCCTTTATAAAAAGGTTAAATTAGT
TTTAACATTCTTTTTTTGAGTAAGAGTTTACAATTTATCAAAACCTGTGTTATTATATTCATTAGTTTCA
ATTTATTAGCATCTAGAGAAAAATCAATTGGCAGTTACATTGTTGGAATTTATGAAGAAAAAGAATCTAC
AACGGAGAATAAGTTGCTGATCGCTTTCCCTAAAATTGTATATTTTGCTGAGCTTATTTTGACATTTCGT
TGAAGTTTTCTCTAATTCGCATTCATTTTAAGTAAAACAATGAGAAATAAAATTACAAAAAATACAAATT
AAAATACAATTTTTAGCTATAATTATAGACGATGCCCTTGTATCCCATTCTGTCTCGCTTGCCCCTACTT
TTTATCTTTTATATACCATAATGAACGCTGCCGCTACTAACCATACCCCGATTTTACATTTCGGACTCCC
AAGGACGTACAAAATAGAAAACTATAGAAAAAAATAATCAGAAAATAGCATGTCATCTCTTTGTAAAACG
CAGTGCCCTACAACAACTAAGAAAATGGCTATCATGCGGAAGCTGGTGAGAAGAACAGCATCGGGACAAG
GGAAGGAAGAACAAAGACAAAGAAAACAAAAGAAAGCAATTGAAAACAAAACAAAACAATTTTCATTCCT
TCTCTTATCATTCCTTTTCTTTTCTTTTCTCTCATTCAACGCACTCCATCGTATCCGTATTCCTCTTATT
TTTTCTCTTTCTCTATATCCATTTCTTTCTCTCTAGGTGTGTCCTCTCTCTCTCTTCAATTTCTCTACTC
CGCATTCCAACGCATCCTTCCCCCAACCTCCCATTTCCTCCTTACGGCCCGATAGCGATCGTCTTTCCCT
CGCTATCACTCGCTACCGGCCCCTCCTCTGCACCGTAACCTCCTACGTATTTACCATATCATAAAGTTTT
TTCCGACGCTTATCGCTGACCCCCTGTCGCCCTCCTATTGGCTTCCGGATTATCTTCTTGTCCATAAGGT
GATCCATGCTTCCTGAAGATTCCCGAAATGTGTCCACTTTGGCGGGGAATCATTCCATCCACTTCTTTCT
CTCTCGCTTTCCTCATTCGGCGCTCCCCTTCCGCGTCTCATTGGTCTTCCGCTCCGTTTTTGCTTTGCCG
ATGTTACTTGGGGAGAGGTGCGATAATCCTTTCGCAAAAACTCGGTTTGACGCCTCCCATGGTATAAATA
GTGGGTGGTGGACAGGTGCCTTCGCTTTTCTTTAAGCAAGAGAATTGCTGCAGGTCGACTCTAGAGATGG
CTCCTAAGAAGAAGCGGAAGGTTGGTATTCACGGGGTGCCTGCGGCTAGCATCTACCAGGAGTTCGTCAA
CAAGTATTCACTGAGTAAGACACTGCGGTTCGAGCTGATCCCACAGGGCAAGACACTGGAGAACATCAAG
GCCCGAGGCCTGATTCTGGACGATGAGAAGCGGGCAAAAGACTATAAGAAAGCCAAGCAGATCATTGATA
AATACCACCAGTTCTTTATCGAGGAAATTCTGAGCTCCGTGTGCATCAGTGAGGATCTGCTGCAGAATTA
CTCAGACGTGTACTTCAAGCTGAAGAAGAGCGACGATGACAACCTGCAGAAGGACTTCAAGTCCGCCAAG
GACACCATCAAGAAACAGATTAGCGAGTACATCAAGGACTCCGAAAAGTTTAAAAATCTGTTCAACCAGA
ATCTGATCGATGCTAAGAAAGGCCAGGAGTCCGACCTGATCCTGTGGCTGAAACAGTCTAAGGACAATGG
GATTGAACTGTTCAAGGCTAACTCCGATATCACTGATATTGACGAGGCACTGGAAATCATCAAGAGCTTC
AAGGGATGGACCACATACTTTAAAGGCTTCCACGAGAACCGCAAGAACGTGTACTCCAGCAACGACATTC
CTACCTCCATCATCTACCGAATCGTCGATGACAATCTGCCAAAGTTCCTGGAGAACAAGGCCAAATATGA
ATCTCTGAAGGACAAAGCTCCCGAGGCAATTAATTACGAACAGATCAAGAAAGATCTGGCTGAGGAACTG
ACATTCGATATCGACTATAAGACTAGCGAGGTGAACCAGAGGGTCTTTTCCCTGGACGAGGTGTTTGAAA
TCGCCAATTTCAACAATTACCTGAACCAGTCCGGCATTACTAAATTCAATACCATCATTGGCGGGAAGTT
TGTGAACGGGGAGAATACCAAGCGCAAGGGAATTAACGAATACATCAATCTGTATAGCCAGCAGATCAAC
GACAAAACTCTGAAGAAATACAAGATGTCTGTGCTGTTCAAACAGATCCTGAGTGATACCGAGTCCAAGT
CTTTTGTCATTGATAAACTGGAAGATGACTCAGACGTGGTCACTACCATGCAGAGCTTTTATGAGCAGAT
CGCCGCTTTCAAGACAGTGGAGGAAAAATCTATTAAGGAAACTCTGAGTCTGCTGTTCGATGACCTGAAA
GCCCAGAAGCTGGACCTGAGTAAGATCTACTTCAAAAACGATAAGAGTCTGACAGACCTGTCACAGCAGG
TGTTTGATGACTATTCCGTGATTGGGACCGCCGTCCTGGAGTACATTACACAGCAGATCGCTCCAAAGAA
CCTGGATAATCCCTCTAAGAAAGAGCAGGAACTGATCGCTAAGAAAACCGAGAAGGCAAAATATCTGAGT
CTGGAAACAATTAAGCTGGCACTGGAGGAGTTCAACAAGCACAGGGATATTGACAAACAGTGCCGCTTTG
AGGAAATCCTGGCCAACTTCGCAGCCATCCCCATGATTTTTGATGAGATCGCCCAGAACAAAGACAATCT
GGCTCAGATCAGTATTAAGTACCAGAACCAGGGCAAGAAAGACCTGCTGCAGGCTTCAGCAGAAGATGAC
GTGAAAGCCATCAAGGATCTGCTGGACCAGACCAACAATCTGCTGCACAAGCTGAAAATCTTCCATATTA
GTCAGTCAGAGGATAAGGCTAATATCCTGGATAAAGACGAACACTTCTACCTGGTGTTCGAGGAATGTTA
CTTCGAGCTGGCAAACATTGTCCCCCTGTATAACAAGATTAGGAACTACATCACACAGAAGCCTTACTCT
GACGAGAAGTTTAAACTGAACTTCGAAAATAGTACCCTGGCCAACGGGTGGGATAAGAACAAGGAGCCTG
ACAACACAGCTATCCTGTTCATCAAGGATGACAAGTACTATCTGGGAGTGATGAATAAGAAAAACAATAA
GATCTTCGATGACAAAGCCATTAAGGAGAACAAAGGGGAAGGATACAAGAAAATCGTGTATAAGCTGCTG
CCCGGCGCAAATAAGATGCTGCCTAAGGTGTTCTTCAGCGCCAAGAGTATCAAATTCTACAACCCATCCG
AGGACATCCTGCGGATTAGAAATCACTCAACACATACTAAGAACGGGAGCCCCCAGAAGGGATATGAGAA
ATTTGAGTTCAACATCGAGGATTGCAGGAAGTTTATTGACTTCTACAAGCAGAGCATCTCCAAACACCCT
GAATGGAAGGATTTTGGCTTCCGGTTTTCCGACACACAGAGATATAACTCTATCGACGAGTTCTACCGCG
AGGTGGAAAATCAGGGGTATAAGCTGACTTTTGAGAACATTTCTGAAAGTTACATCGACAGCGTGGTCAA
TCAGGGAAAGCTGTACCTGTTCCAGATCTATAACAAAGATTTTTCAGCATACAGCAAGGGCAGACCAAAC
CTGCATACACTGTACTGGAAGGCCCTGTTCGATGAGAGGAATCTGCAGGACGTGGTCTATAAACTGAACG
GAGAGGCCGAACTGTTTTACCGGAAGCAGTCTATTCCTAAGAAAATCACTCACCCAGCTAAGGAGGCCAT
CGCTAACAAGAACAAGGACAATCCTAAGAAAGAGAGCGTGTTCGAATACGATCTGATTAAGGACAAGCGG
TTCACCGAAGATAAGTTCTTTTTCCATTGTCCAATCACCATTAACTTCAAGTCAAGCGGCGCTAACAAGT
TCAACGACGAGATCAATCTGCTGCTGAAGGAAAAAGCAAACGATGTGCACATCCTGAGCATTGCCCGAGG
AGAGCGGCATCTGGCCTACTATACCCTGGTGGATGGCAAAGGGAATATCATTAAGCAGGATACATTCAAC
ATCATTGGCAATGACCGGATGAAAACCAACTACCACGATAAACTGGCTGCAATCGAGAAGGATAGAGACT
CAGCTAGGAAGGACTGGAAGAAAATCAACAACATTAAGGAGATGAAGGAAGGCTATCTGAGCCAGGTGGT
CCATGAGATTGCAAAGCTGGTCATCGAATACAATGCCATTGTGGTGTTCGAGGATCTGAACTTCGGCTTT
AAGAGGGGGCGCTTTAAGGTGGAAAAACAGGTCTATCAGAAGCTGGAGAAAATGCTGATCGAAAAGCTGA
ATTACCTGGTGTTTAAAGATAACGAGTTCGACAAGACCGGAGGCGTCCTGAGAGCCTACCAGCTGACAGC
TCCCTTTGAAACTTTCAAGAAAATGGGAAAACAGACAGGCATCATCTACTATGTGCCAGCCGGATTCACT
TCCAAGATCTGCCCCGTGACCGGCTTTGTCAACCAGCTGTACCCTAAATATGAGTCAGTGAGCAAGTCCC
AGGAATTTTTCAGCAAGTTCGATAAGATCTGTTATAATCTGGACAAGGGGTACTTCGAGTTTTCCTTCGA
TTACAAGAACTTCGGCGACAAGGCCGCTAAGGGGAAATGGACCATTGCCTCCTTCGGATCTCGCCTGATC
AACTTTCGAAATTCCGATAAAAACCACAATTGGGACACTAGGGAGGTGTACCCAACCAAGGAGCTGGAAA
AGCTGCTGAAAGACTACTCTATCGAGTATGGACATGGCGAATGCATCAAGGCAGCCATCTGTGGCGAGAG
TGATAAGAAATTTTTCGCCAAGCTGACCTCAGTGCTGAATACAATCCTGCAGATGCGGAACTCAAAGACC
GGGACAGAACTGGACTATCTGATTAGCCCCGTGGCTGATGTCAACGGAAACTTCTTCGACAGCAGACAGG
CACCCAAAAATATGCCTCAGGATGCAGACGCCAACGGGGCCTACCACATCGGGCTGAAGGGACTGATGCT
GCTGGGCCGGATCAAGAACAATCAGGAGGGGAAGAAGCTGAACCTGGTCATTAAGAACGAGGAATACTTC
GAGTTTGTCCAGAATAGAAATAACAAAAGGCCGGCGGCCACGAAAAAGGCCGGCCAGGCAAAAAAGAAAA
AGGGATCCGGTAGTTCCAAGCTTGGCGGCAGCGGCGGCAGCTCCAAACTTGACTCTTATACCCATCTAAG
TTTTTACGAAAAGAGAGAGCTATTTCGTAAGAAACTGCGGGAAATTGAAGGACCCGAAGTAACGCTTGTC
AATGAAGTTGACGATGAACCCTGTCCATCTTTAGATTTTCAATTCATTAGCCAGTACCGCTTAACACAAG
GTGTTATCCCGCCTGATCCAAATTTTCAATCTGGATGCAATTGCTCGTCCCTTGGCGGTTGTGACCTTAA
CAATCCTTCTCGTTGTGAGTGTTTAGATGATTTGGATGAGCCAACTCATTTTGCCTATGATGCACAGGGG
CGGGTCCGTGCAGATACGGGTGCCGTTATATATGAATGCAACTCTTTTTGTTCTTGTTCAATGGAGTGTC
CTAATCGCGTTGTTCAACGTGGTAGAACTCTTCCGCTTGAAATATTTAAAACAAAAGAAAAAGGATGGGG
TGTACGTTCGCTTCGATTTGCCCCTGCTGGCACGTTTATCACTTGCTATTTAGGAGAAGTCATAACTTCA
GCAGAGGCCGCCAAGCGTGACAAAAATTATGACGACGACGGTATTACCTATTTATTTGATTTAGACATGT
TTGATGATGCTAGCGAGTATACAGTGGATGCTCAGAACTATGGAGATGTCTCTCGTTTTTTTAACCACTC
CTGTTCACCTAATATAGCTATTTATTCTGCTGTTCGGAACCATGGATTTCGAACCATTTATGATCTCGCT
TTTTTTGCCATCAAAGACATTCAGCCTCTAGAGGAGCTTACATTTGATTACGCTGGTGCAAAAGATTTCT
CACCTGTTCAATCTCAAAAATCTCAGCAAAATAGAATTTCAAAACTTCGCCGGCAGTGCAAATGTGGTTC
CGCTAATTGTCGTGGCTGGCTTTTCGGTTAATCTCTTCTCGAGTCATGTAATTAGTTATGTCACGCTTAC
ATTCACGCCCTCCCCCCACATCCGCTCTAACCGAAAAGGAAGGAGTTAGACAACCTGAAGTCTAGGTCCC
TATTTATTTTTTTATAGTTATGTTAGTATTAAGAACGTTATTTATATTTCAAATTTTTCTTTTTTTTCTG
TACAGACGCGTGTACGCATGTAACATTATACTGAAAACCTTGCTTGAGAAGGTTTTGGGACGCTCGAAGG
CTTTAATTTGCGATCCCCTTTTCGTTTGCAAGAAGAAAGGAAACAATGGAGAAGAGATCATCCATTTGTA
TGTAAATTTTAGTAAACTTGAAGAAATCACTAACAACTTCTCTTACTTAGGGATTCTATGCAAAACCTTG
TAAATCATCTGATGGAGGACTCGATTTAATGAATTGGAAGGTTGGATTTCCAGGTGGCACTTTTCGGGGA
AATGTGCGCGGAACCCCTATTTGTTTATTTTTCTAAATACATTCAAATATGTATCCGCTCATGAGACAAT
AACCCTGATAAATGCTTCAATAATATTGAAAAAGGAAGAGTATGAGTATTCAACATTTCCGTGTCGCCCT
TATTCCCTTTTTTGCGGCATTTTGCCTTCCTGTTTTTGCTCACCCAGAAACGCTGGTGAAAGTAAAAGAT
GCTGAAGATCAGTTGGGTGCACGAGTGGGTTACATCGAACTGGATCTCAACAGCGGTAAGATCCTTGAGA
GTTTTCGCCCCGAAGAACGTTTTCCAATGATGAGCACTTTTAAAGTTCTGCTATGTGGCGCGGTATTATC
CCGTATTGACGCCGGGCAAGAGCAACTCGGTCGCCGCATACACTATTCTCAGAATGACTTGGTTGAGTAC
TCACCAGTCACAGAAAAGCATCTTACGGATGGCATGACAGTAAGAGAATTATGCAGTGCTGCCATAACCA
TGAGTGATAACACTGCGGCCAACTTACTTCTGACAACGATCGGAGGACCGAAGGAGCTAACCGCTTTTTT
GCACAACATGGGGGATCATGTAACTCGCCTTGATCGTTGGGAACCGGAGCTGAATGAAGCCATACCAAAC
GACGAGCGTGACACCACGATGCCTGTAGCAATGGCAACAACGTTGCGCAAACTATTAACTGGCGAACTAC
TTACTCTAGCTTCCCGGCAACAATTAATAGACTGGATGGAGGCGGATAAAGTTGCAGGACCACTTCTGCG
CTCGGCCCTTCCGGCTGGCTGGTTTATTGCTGATAAATCTGGAGCCGGTGAGCGTGGATCTCGCGGTATC
ATTGCAGCACTGGGGCCAGATGGTAAGCCCTCCCGTATCGTAGTTATCTACACGACGGGGAGTCAGGCAA
CTATGGATGAACGAAATAGACAGATCGCTGAGATAGGTGCCTCACTGATTAAGCATTGGTAACTGTCAGA
CCAAGTTTACTCATATATACTTTAGATTGATTTAAAACTTCATTTTTAATTTAAAAGGATCTAGGTGAAG
ATCCTTTTTGATAATCTCATGACCAAAATCCCTTAACGTGAGTTTTCGTTCCACTGAGCGTCAGACCCCG
TAGAAAAGATCAAAGGATCTTCTTGAGATCCTTTTTTTCTGCGCGTAATCTGCTGCTTGCAAACAAAAAA
ACCACCGCTACCAGCGGTGGTTTGTTTGCCGGATCAAGAGCTACCAACTCTTTTTCCGAAGGTAACTGGC
TTCAGCAGAGCGCAGATACCAAATACTGTTCTTCTAGTGTAGCCGTAGTTAGGCCACCACTTCAAGAACT
CTGTAGCACCGCCTACATACCTCGCTCTGCTAATCCTGTTACCAGTGGCTGCTGCCAGTGGCGATAAGTC
GTGTCTTACCGGGTTGGACTCAAGACGATAGTTACCGGATAAGGCGCAGCGGTCGGGCTGAACGGGGGGT
TCGTGCACACAGCCCAGCTTGGAGCGAACGACCTACACCGAACTGAGATACCTACAGCGTGAGCTATGAG
AAAGCGCCACGCTTCCCGAAGGGAGAAAGGCGGACAGGTATCCGGTAAGCGGCAGGGTCGGAACAGGAGA
GCGCACGAGGGAGCTTCCAGGGGGAAACGCCTGGTATCTTTATAGTCCTGTCGGGTTTCGCCACCTCTGA
CTTGAGCGTCGATTTTTGTGATGCTCGTCAGGGGGGCGGAGCCTATGGAAAAACGCCAGCAACGCGGCCT
TTTTACGGTTCCTGGCCTTTTGCTGGCCTTTTGCTCACATGTTCTTTCCTGCGTTATCCCCTGATTCTGT
GGATAACCGTATTACCGCCTTTGAGTGAGCTGATACCGCTCGCCGCAGCCGAACGACCGAGCGCAGCGAG
TCAGTGAGCGAGGAAGCGGAAG
Features (pLannotate 1.2.2; 21 found; start..end, strand, type, name):
      2..94      +  CDS            lacI (fragment): lac repressor; lacI; The lac repressor binds to the lac operator to inhibit transcription in E. coli. This inhibition can be relieved by adding lactose or isopropyl-β-D-thiogalactopyranoside (IPTG).
    107..128     +  protein_bind   CAP binding site: CAP binding activates transcription in the presence of cAMP. E. coli catabolite activator protein
    143..173     +  promoter       lac promoter: promoter for the E. coli lac operon
    177..199     +  protein_bind   lac operator (fragment): The lac repressor binds to the lac operator to inhibit transcription in E. coli. This inhibition can be relieved by adding lactose or isopropyl-β-D-thiogalactopyranoside (IPTG). lac repressor encoded by lacI
    240..258     +  promoter       T7 promoter: promoter for bacteriophage T7 RNA polymerase
    261..295     -  misc_feature   MCS (fragment): pUC18/19 multiple cloning site
   1573..1770    +  terminator     TEF terminator: Ashbya gossypii TEF terminator
   1831..1984    +  CDS            lacZα (fragment): LacZα fragment of β-galactosidase; lacZ fragment
   1988..2443    +  rep_origin     f1 ori (sequence partly withheld): f1 bacteriophage origin of replication; arrow indicates direction of (+) strand synthesis
   2879..3673    -  CDS            S. pombe ura4: orotidine 5'-phosphate decarboxylase, required for uracil biosynthesis; Schizosaccharomyces pombe ura4
   4293..5076    -  rep_origin     ars1: Schizosaccharomyces pombe autonomously replicating sequence ars1
   5262..6003    +  promoter       adh1 promoter: promoter for the Schizosaccharomyces pombe adh1 gene encoding alcohol dehydrogenase
   6005..6023    -  misc_feature   MCS (fragment): pUC18/19 multiple cloning site
   6075..9971    +  CDS            cas12a: CS12A_FRATN - Also known as cpf1 From Francisella tularensis subsp. novicida (strain U112).
   9972..10019   +  CDS            nucleoplasmin NLS: bipartite nuclear localization signal from nucleoplasmin
  10059..10955   +  CDS            clr4 (fragment): CLR4_SCHPO - Also known as kmt1. Experimental evidence at protein level: Swiss-Prot protein existence level 1. Histone methyltransferase which contributes to the establishment of heterochromatin by specifically methylating histone H3 to form H3K9me (PubMed:16024659, PubMed:8138176). Part of the Clr4 methyltransferase complex (ClrC). ClrC preferentially ubiquitylates H3K14 and ClrC-mediated H3 ubiquitination promotes clr4 methyltransferase activity (PubMed:31468675). Clr4 functions as a reader and writer of H3K9 methylation. It sets the H3K9me mark and afterwards this H3K9me mark is recognized
  10971..11218   +  terminator     CYC1 terminator: S. cerevisiae CYC1; transcription terminator for CYC1
  11328..11402   +  CDS            hus5 (fragment): UBC9_SCHPO - Also known as ubc9. Experimental evidence at protein level: Swiss-Prot protein existence level 1. Catalyzes the covalent attachment of ubiquitin-like protein SUMO/Smt3 to other proteins. Required for efficient recovery from DNA damage or S-phase arrest and normal mitosis. This may be as part of a checkpoint independent recovery process. From Schizosaccharomyces pombe (strain 972 / ATCC 24843) (Fission yeast).
  11424..11528   +  promoter       AmpR promoter: bla
  11529..12389   +  CDS            AmpR: β-lactamase; bla; confers resistance to ampicillin, carbenicillin, and related antibiotics
  12560..13148   +  rep_origin     ori: high-copy-number ColE1/pMB1/pBR322/pUC origin of replication
