[The description below was written by a language model from this plasmid's Addgene catalogue record and pLannotate feature annotations shown in this document.]
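Description:
pYZ714 is an episomal E. coli–Schizosaccharomyces pombe shuttle plasmid of about 13.3 kb, built for CRISPR interference in fission yeast with a nuclease-dead Francisella novicida Cas12a (dFnCas12a, also called dFnCpf1). In S. pombe it replicates autonomously through ars1 and is selected by the ura4 marker, which complements uracil auxotrophy. In bacteria it is maintained by a high-copy ColE1/pUC-type origin and ampicillin resistance. An f1 origin and remnants of a lac/lacZα cloning region (lac promoter and operator, T7 promoter, MCS fragments) are carried over from the parental backbone.

The plasmid carries two expression units. The first uses the S. pombe adh1 promoter to drive the Cas12a coding sequence. This is followed in frame by a bipartite nucleoplasmin NLS and a fragment of Clr4, the fission yeast histone H3K9 methyltransferase that establishes heterochromatin, and the unit ends at the CYC1 terminator. The catalogue entry also lists an N-terminal SV40 NLS, which the automated annotation does not pick out. It gives the insert species as human, whereas the annotation assigns the Cas12a sequence to Francisella. The second unit is the crRNA entry cassette, described as an fba1 promoter, a BsaI "pad" and a TEF terminator. Only the terminator is annotated, and the promoter and pad presumably lie in the unannotated stretch upstream of it. The BsaI sites presumably allow Golden Gate-style insertion of crRNA spacers or arrays.

Once loaded with crRNAs, the plasmid directs the catalytically inactive Cas12a–Clr4 fusion to chosen loci, so that target genes are repressed by steric interference combined with recruited heterochromatin-forming activity. Cas12a can process its own crRNA arrays, so multiplexed targeting is possible.
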