Addgene plasmid #132955: pYZ714
Purpose: crRNA entry vector of Pfba1-BsaI pad-TEF1 Term with dFnCas12a-Clr4 in Schizosaccharomyces pombe
Depositing lab: Jef Boeke. Depositing organization: NYU Grossman School of Medicine. Publication: CRISPR-Cas12a system in fission yeast for multiplex genomic editing and CRISPR interference. Zhao Y, Boeke JD. Nucleic Acids Res. 2020 Jun 4;48(10):5788-5798. doi: 10.1093/nar/gkaa329. PubMed 32374858.
Backbone
  Vector backbone: pombe ars1/ura4
  Backbone size w/o insert (bp): 8273
  Total vector size (bp): 13333
  Vector type: CRISPR, Synthetic Biology
  Selectable markers: Spura4
Growth in bacteria
  Bacterial resistance: Ampicillin, 100 μg/mL
  Growth temperature: 30°C
  Growth strain: DH5alpha
  Growth instructions: 30°C recommended for this large plasmid. 37°C may also be fine for bacteria growth.
  Copy number: Unknown
Gene/Insert
  Gene/Insert name: dFnCas12a (alt name: dFnCpf1)
  gRNA/shRNA sequence: N/A
  Species: H. sapiens (human)
  Promoter: adh1
  Tag / fusion protein: nucleoplasmin NLS (C terminal on insert); SV40 NLS (N terminal on insert)
  Cloning method: Gateway Cloning
  Sequencing primers: 5′ CAGTGCCCTACAACAACTAAGAAAATGG; 3′ GGGGATCGCAAATTAAAGCCTTCGAG
Terms and licenses: Academic/Nonprofit Terms; Industry Terms: Not Available to Industry
How to cite: pYZ714 was a gift from Jef Boeke (Addgene plasmid # 132955 ; http://n2t.net/addgene:132955 ; RRID:Addgene_132955)
